Addgene plasmid #68252: pICSL11055
Purpose: Level 1 Golden Gate Cassette: Plant kanamycin resistance cassette
Depositing lab: Nicola Patron. Depositing organization: Sainsbury Laboratory, Norwich. Publication: Induction of targeted, heritable mutations in barley and Brassica oleracea using RNA-guided Cas9 nuclease. Lawrenson T, Shorinola O, Stacey N, Li C, Ostergaard L, Patron N, Uauy C, Harwood W. Genome Biol. 2015 Nov 30;16(1):258. doi: 10.1186/s13059-015-0826-7. PubMed 26616834.
Backbone
  Vector backbone: pICH47732 (AddGene #48000)
  Total vector size (bp): 6278
  Vector type: Plant Expression, Synthetic Biology
  Selectable markers: Neomycin (select with G418)
Growth in bacteria
  Bacterial resistance: Ampicillin, 100 μg/mL
  Growth temperature: 37°C
  Growth strain: DH5alpha
  Growth instructions: Can also be grown in Agrobacterium tumefaciens strains GV3101 and LBA4404. Will be low copy in this species.
  Copy number: High Copy
Gene/Insert
  Gene/Insert name: Promoter:2x35s+5'UTR:Omega+CDS:nptII+3'UTR/terminator:Nos (alt name: 35S_nptII_nos)
  Species: Cauliflower Mosaic Virus, Tobacco Mosaic Virus, Escherichia coli and Agrobacterium tumefaciens
  Insert size (bp): 1906
  Cloning method: Restriction Enzyme; 5′ cloning site BsaI (destroyed during cloning); 3′ cloning site BsaI (destroyed during cloning)
  Sequencing primers: 5′ GAACCCTGTGGTTGGCATGCACATAC; 3′ CTGGTGGCAGGATATATTGTGGTG
Resource information
  A portion of this plasmid was derived from a plasmid made by: This vector was assembled from backbones and parts from from the Golden Gate MoClo Plant Tool Kit (Kit # 1000000044) and The Golden Gate MoClo Plant Parts Kit (Kit # 1000000047).
Terms and licenses: Academic/Nonprofit Terms; Industry Terms: Not Available to Industry
How to cite: pICSL11055 was a gift from Nicola Patron (Addgene plasmid # 68252 ; http://n2t.net/addgene:68252 ; RRID:Addgene_68252)
