[The description below was written by a language model from this plasmid's Addgene catalogue record and pLannotate feature annotations shown in this document.]
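Description:
pICSL11055 is a Level 1 Golden Gate (MoClo) cassette plasmid of 6,278 bp that carries a complete plant kanamycin-resistance transcriptional unit. It is built in the Level 1 acceptor backbone pICH47732 from the MoClo Plant Tool Kit and Plant Parts Kit. The backbone is a binary-type vector. A high-copy ColE1/pUC origin supports propagation in E. coli. The incP oriV with its trfA replication initiator gene allows low-copy maintenance in Agrobacterium tumefaciens. Bacterial selection is by ampicillin through the bla gene and its native promoter. A short TetR fragment annotated near trfA appears to be a backbone remnant.

The roughly 1.9 kb insert lies between the nopaline-type left and right T-DNA border repeats, so it sits in the region that Agrobacterium transfers into plant cells. It consists of the enhanced cauliflower mosaic virus 35S promoter with a duplicated enhancer, followed by the tobacco mosaic virus Ω leader. This 5′ UTR acts as a translational enhancer. Next come the nptII (neo) coding sequence for neomycin phosphotransferase II and the nopaline synthase terminator with its polyadenylation signal. Together these give strong constitutive expression of a marker for selecting transformed plant tissue on kanamycin, G418 or related aminoglycosides. The unit was assembled from standard parts by BsaI-based Golden Gate cloning, which removed the BsaI sites.

As a Level 1 module, the plasmid is intended to be combined with other transcriptional units in higher-level multigene binary constructs. The associated work used such assemblies for RNA-guided Cas9 mutagenesis in barley and Brassica oleracea, where this cassette would supply the plant selectable marker.
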