Features (pLannotate 1.2.2; 12 found; start..end, strand, type, name):
    111..787     +  promoter       CaMV 35S promoter (enhanced): cauliflower mosaic virus 35S promoter with a duplicated enhancer region
    812..865     +  misc_feature   TMV Ω: translational enhancer from the tobacco mosaic virus 5'-leader sequence (Gallie et al., 1988)
    874..1665    +  CDS            neo: KKA2_KLEPN - Also known as kan, nptII. Experimental evidence at protein level: Swiss-Prot protein existence level 1. Resistance to kanamycin, neomycin, paromomycin, ribostamycin, butirosin and gentamicin B. From Klebsiella pneumoniae.
   1681..1933    +  terminator     NOS terminator: nopaline synthase terminator and poly(A) signal
   1981..2005    +  misc_feature   RB T-DNA repeat: right border repeat from nopaline C58 T-DNA
   2117..2137    -  CDS            TetR (fragment): tetracycline resistance regulatory protein; tetR
   2164..3309    -  CDS            trfA: TRFA_ECOLX - Experimental evidence at protein level: Swiss-Prot protein existence level 1. Also involved in plasmid copy number control, promoting intermolecular coupling of protein bound iterons at oriV, which inhibits replication initiation. From Escherichia coli.
   3645..4233    -  rep_origin     ori: high-copy-number ColE1/pMB1/pBR322/pUC origin of replication
   4404..5264    -  CDS            AmpR: β-lactamase; bla; confers resistance to ampicillin, carbenicillin, and related antibiotics
   5265..5369    -  promoter       AmpR promoter: bla
   5456..6087    -  rep_origin     oriV: incP origin of replication
   6179..6203    +  misc_feature   LB T-DNA repeat: left border repeat from nopaline C58 T-DNA
>Addgene plasmid #68252 | pICSL11055 | depositor full sequence | sequence record 119197 | pICSL11055 sequence 6278 bps
TCTGTGAAGACAATGCCGAATTCGGATCCGGAGGTCAACATGGTGGAGCACGACACTCTGGTCTACTCCA
AAAATGTCAAAGATACAGTCTCAGAAGATCAAAGGGCTATTGAGACTTTTCAACAAAGGATAATTTCGGG
AAACCTCCTCGGATTCCATTGCCCAGCTATCTGTCACTTCATCGAAAGGACAGTAGAAAAGGAAGGTGGC
TCCTACAAATGCCATCATTGCGATAAAGGAAAGGCTATCATTCAAGATCTCTCTGCCGACAGTGGTCCCA
AAGATGGACCCCCACCCACGAGGAGCATCGTGGAAAAAGAAGAGGTTCCAACCACGTCTACAAAGCAAGT
GGATTGATGTGATAACATGGTGGAGCACGACACTCTGGTCTACTCCAAAAATGTCAAAGATACAGTCTCA
GAAGATCAAAGGGCTATTGAGACTTTTCAACAAAGGATAATTTCGGGAAACCTCCTCGGATTCCATTGCC
CAGCTATCTGTCACTTCATCGAAAGGACAGTAGAAAAGGAAGGTGGCTCCTACAAATGCCATCATTGCGA
TAAAGGAAAGGCTATCATTCAAGATCTCTCTGCCGACAGTGGTCCCAAAGATGGACCCCCACCCACGAGG
AGCATCGTGGAAAAAGAAGAGGTTCCAACCACGTCTACAAAGCAAGTGGATTGATGTGACATCTCCACTG
ACGTAAGGGATGACGCACAATCCCACTATCCTTCGCAAGACCCTTCCTCTATATAAGGAAGTTCATTTCA
TTTGGAGAGGACACGCTCGAGTATAAGAGCTCATTTTTACAACAATTACCAACAACAACAAACAACAAAC
AACATTACAATTACATTTACAATTATCGATACAATGATTGAACAAGATGGATTGCACGCAGGTTCTCCGG
CCGCTTGGGTGGAGAGGCTATTCGGCTATGACTGGGCACAACAGACAATCGGCTGCTCTGATGCCGCCGT
GTTCCGGCTGTCAGCGCAGGGGCGCCCGGTTCTTTTTGTCAAGACCGACCTGTCCGGTGCCCTGAATGAA
CTCCAAGACGAGGCAGCGCGGCTATCGTGGCTGGCCACGACGGGCGTTCCTTGCGCAGCTGTGCTCGACG
TTGTCACTGAAGCGGGAAGGGACTGGCTGCTATTGGGCGAAGTGCCGGGGCAGGATCTCCTGTCATCTCA
CCTTGCTCCTGCCGAGAAAGTATCCATCATGGCTGATGCAATGCGGCGGCTGCATACGCTTGATCCGGCT
ACCTGCCCATTCGACCACCAAGCGAAACATCGCATCGAGCGAGCACGTACTCGGATGGAAGCCGGTCTTG
TCGATCAGGATGATCTGGACGAAGAGCATCAGGGGCTCGCGCCAGCCGAACTGTTCGCCAGGCTCAAGGC
GCGGATGCCCGACGGCGAGGATCTCGTCGTGACCCACGGCGATGCCTGCTTGCCGAATATCATGGTGGAA
AATGGCCGCTTTTCTGGATTCATCGACTGTGGCCGGCTGGGTGTGGCGGACCGCTATCAGGACATAGCGT
TGGCTACCCGTGATATTGCTGAAGAGCTTGGCGGCGAATGGGCTGACCGCTTCCTCGTGCTTTACGGTAT
CGCCGCTCCCGATTCGCAGCGCATCGCCTTCTATCGCCTTCTTGACGAGTTCTTCTGAGCTTGTCAAGCA
GATCGTTCAAACATTTGGCAATAAAGTTTCTTAAGATTGAATCCTGTTGCCGGTCTTGCGATGATTATCA
TATAATTTCTGTTGAATTACGTTAAGCATGTAATAATTAACATGTAATGCATGACGTTATTTATGAGATG
GGTTTTTATGATTAGAGTCCCGCAATTATACATTTAATACGCGATAGAAAACAAAATATAGCGCGCAAAC
TAGGATAAATTATCGCGCGCGGTGTCATCTATGTTACTAGATCGACGCTGCAATTGTCTTCTGCACGAAG
TGGTTTAAACTATCAGTGTTTGACAGGATATATTGGCGGGTAAACCTAAGAGAAAAGAGCGTTTATTAGA
ATAATCGGATATTTAAAAGGGCGTGAAAAGGTTTATCCGTTCGTCCATTTGTATGTGCATGCCAACCACA
GGGTTCCCCAGATCAGGCGCTGGCTGCTGAACCCCCAGCCGGAACTGACCCCACAAGGCCCTAGCGTTTG
CAATGCACCAGGTCATCATTGACCCAGGCGTGTTCCACCAGGCCGCTGCCTCGCAACTCTTCGCAGGCTT
CGCCGACCTGCTCGCGCCACTTCTTCACGCGGGTGGAATCCGATCCGCACATGAGGCGGAAGGTTTCCAG
CTTGAGCGGGTACGGCTCCCGGTGCGAGCTGAAATAGTCGAACATCCGTCGGGCCGTCGGCGACAGCTTG
CGGTACTTCTCCCATATGAATTTCGTGTAGTGGTCGCCAGCAAACAGCACGACGATTTCCTCGTCGATCA
GGACCTGGCAACGGGACGTTTTCTTGCCACGGTCCAGGACGCGGAAGCGGTGCAGCAGCGACACCGATTC
CAGGTGCCCAACGCGGTCGGACGTGAAGCCCATCGCCGTCGCCTGTAGGCGCGACAGGCATTCCTCGGCC
TTCGTGTAATACCGGCCATTGATCGACCAGCCCAGGTCCTGGCAAAGCTCGTAGAACGTGAAGGTGATCG
GCTCGCCGATAGGGGTGCGCTTCGCGTACTCCAACACCTGCTGCCACACCAGTTCGTCATCGTCGGCCCG
CAGCTCGACGCCGGTGTAGGTGATCTTCACGTCCTTGTTGACGTGGAAAATGACCTTGTTTTGCAGCGCC
TCGCGCGGGATTTTCTTGTTGCGCGTGGTGAACAGGGCAGAGCGGGCCGTGTCGTTTGGCATCGCTCGCA
TCGTGTCCGGCCACGGCGCAATATCGAACAAGGAAAGCTGCATTTCCTTGATCTGCTGCTTCGTGTGTTT
CAGCAACGCGGCCTGCTTGGCCTCGCTGACCTGTTTTGCCAGGTCCTCGCCGGCGGTTTTTCGCTTCTTG
GTCGTCATAGTTCCTCGCGTGTCGATGGTCATCGACTTCGCCAAACCTGCCGCCTCCTGTTCAAGACGAC
GCGAACGCTCCACGGCGGCCGATGGCGCGGGCAGGGCAGGGGGAGCCAGTTGCACGCTGTCGCGCTCGAT
CTTGGCCGTAGCTTGCTGGACCATCGAGCCGACGGACTGGAAGGTTTCGCGGGGCGCACGCATGACGGTG
CGGCTTGCGATGGTTTCGGCATCCTCGGCGGAAAACCCCGCGTCGATCAGTTCTTGCCTGTATGCCTTCC
GGTCAAACGTCCGATTCATTCACCCTCCTTGCGGGATTGCCCCGACTCACGCCGGGGCAATGTGCCCTTA
TTCCTGATTTGACCCGCCTGGTGCCTTGGTGTCCAGATAATCCACCTTATCGGCAATGAAGTCGGTCCCG
TAGACCGTCTGGCCGTCCTTCTCGTACTTGGTATTCCGAATCTTGCCCTGCACGAATACCAGCGACCCCT
TGCCCAAATACTTGCCGTGGGCCTCGGCCTGAGAGCCAAAACACTTGATGCGGAAGAAGTCGGTGCGCTC
CTGCTTGTCGCCGGCATCGTTGCGCCACATCTAGGATCTGCCAGGAACCGTAAAAAGGCCGCGTTGCTGG
CGTTTTTCCATAGGCTCCGCCCCCCTGACGAGCATCACAAAAATCGACGCTCAAGTCAGAGGTGGCGAAA
CCCGACAGGACTATAAAGATACCAGGCGTTTCCCCCTGGAAGCTCCCTCGTGCGCTCTCCTGTTCCGACC
CTGCCGCTTACCGGATACCTGTCCGCCTTTCTCCCTTCGGGAAGCGTGGCGCTTTCTCATAGCTCACGCT
GTAGGTATCTCAGTTCGGTGTAGGTCGTTCGCTCCAAGCTGGGCTGTGTGCACGAACCCCCCGTTCAGCC
CGACCGCTGCGCCTTATCCGGTAACTATCGTCTTGAGTCCAACCCGGTAAGACACGACTTATCGCCACTG
GCAGCAGCCACTGGTAACAGGATTAGCAGAGCGAGGTATGTAGGCGGTGCTACAGAGTTCTTGAAGTGGT
GGCCTAACTACGGCTACACTAGAAGGACAGTATTTGGTATCTGCGCTCTGCTGAAGCCAGTTACCTTCGG
AAAAAGAGTTGGTAGCTCTTGATCCGGCAAACAAACCACCGCTGGTAGCGGTGGTTTTTTTGTTTGCAAG
CAGCAGATTACGCGCAGAAAAAAAGGATCTCAAGAAGATCCTTTGATCTTTTCTACGGGGTCTGACGCTC
AGTGGAACGAAAACTCACGTTAAGGGATTTTGGTCATGAGATTATCAAAAAGGATCTTCACCTAGATCCT
TTTAAATTAAAAATGAAGTTTTAAATCAATCTAAAGTATATATGAGTAAACTTGGTCTGACAGTTACCAA
TGCTTAATCAGTGAGGCACCTATCTCAGCGATCTGTCTATTTCGTTCATCCATAGTTGCCTGACTCCCCG
TCGTGTAGATAACTACGATACGGGAGGGCTTACCATCTGGCCCCAGTGCTGCAATGATACCGCGAGAACC
ACGCTCACCGGCTCCAGATTTATCAGCAATAAACCAGCCAGCCGGAAGGGCCGAGCGCAGAAGTGGTCCT
GCAACTTTATCCGCCTCCATCCAGTCTATTAATTGTTGCCGGGAAGCTAGAGTAAGTAGTTCGCCAGTTA
ATAGTTTGCGCAACGTTGTTGCCATTGCTACAGGCATCGTGGTGTCACGCTCGTCGTTTGGTATGGCTTC
ATTCAGCTCCGGTTCCCAACGATCAAGGCGAGTTACATGATCCCCCATGTTGTGCAAAAAAGCGGTTAGC
TCCTTCGGTCCTCCGATCGTTGTCAGAAGTAAGTTGGCCGCAGTGTTATCACTCATGGTTATGGCAGCAC
TGCATAATTCTCTTACTGTCATGCCATCCGTAAGATGCTTTTCTGTGACTGGTGAGTACTCAACCAAGTC
ATTCTGAGAATAGTGTATGCGGCGACCGAGTTGCTCTTGCCCGGCGTCAATACGGGATAATACCGCGCCA
CATAGCAGAACTTTAAAAGTGCTCATCATTGGAAAACGTTCTTCGGGGCGAAAACTCTCAAGGATCTTAC
CGCTGTTGAGATCCAGTTCGATGTAACCCACTCGTGCACCCAACTGATCTTCAGCATCTTTTACTTTCAC
CAGCGTTTCTGGGTGAGCAAAAACAGGAAGGCAAAATGCCGCAAAAAAGGGAATAAGGGCGACACGGAAA
TGTTGAATACTCATACTCTTCCTTTTTCAATATTATTGAAGCATTTATCAGGGTTATTGTCTCATGAGCG
GATACATATTTGAATGTATTTAGAAAAATAAACAAATAGGGGTTCCGCGCACGAATTGGCCAGCGCTGCC
ATTTTTGGGGTGAGGCCGTTCGCGGCCGAGGGGCGCAGCCCCTGGGGGGATGGGAGGCCCGCGTTAGCGG
GCCGGGAGGGTTCGAGAAGGGGGGGCACCCCCCTTCGGCGTGCGCGGTCACGCGCACAGGGCGCAGCCCT
GGTTAAAAACAAGGTTTATAAATATTGGTTTAAAAGCAGGTTAAAAGACAGGTTAGCGGTGGCCGAAAAA
CGGGCGGAAACCCTTGCAAATGCTGGATTTTCTGCCTGTGGACAGCCCCTCAAATGTCAATAGGTGCGCC
CCTCATCTGTCAGCACTCTGCCCCTCAAGTGTCAAGGATCGCGCCCCTCATCTGTCAGTAGTCGCGCCCC
TCAAGTGTCAATACCGCAGGGCACTTATCCCCAGGCTTGTCCACATCATCTGTGGGAAACTCGCGTAAAA
TCAGGCGTTTTCGCCGATTTGCGAGGCTGGCCAGCTCCACGTCGCCGGCCGAAATCGAGCCTGCCCCTCA
TCTGTCAACGCCGCGCCGGGTGAGTCGGCCCCTCAAGTGTCAACGTCCGCCCCTCATCTGTCAGTGAGGG
CCAAGTTTTCCGCGAGGTATCCACAACGCCGGCGGCCGCGGTGTCTCGCACACGGCTTCGACGGCGTTTC
TGGCGCGTTTGCAGGGCCATAGACGGCCGCCAGCCCAGCGGCGAGGGCAACCAGCCCGGTGAGCGTCGCA
AAGGAGATCCTGATCTGACTGATGGGCTGCCTGTATCGAGTGGTGATTTTGTGCCGAGCTGCCGGTCGGG
GAGCTGTTGGCTGGCTGGTGGCAGGATATATTGTGGTGTAAACAAATTGACGCTTAGACAACTTAATAAC
ACATTGCGGACGTTTTTAATGTACTGGGGTGGATGCAGTGGGCCCCAC
