>Addgene plasmid #68252 | pICSL11055 | addgene partial sequence | sequence record 122231 | Mombaerts T568 5'-GCCACAGTCGATGAATCCAG-3'
CGAACAGTTCGGCTGGCGCGAGCCCCTGATGCTCTTCGTCCAGATCATCCTGATCGACAAGACCGGCTTC
CATCCGAGTACGTGCTCGCTCGATGCGATGTTTCGCTTGGTGGTCGAATGGGCAGGTAGCCGGATCAAGC
GTATGCAGCCGCCGCATTGCATCAGCCATGATGGATACTTTCTCGGCAGGAGCAAGGTGAGATGACAGGA
GATCCTGCCCCGGCACTTCGCCCAATA
