>Addgene plasmid #68252 | pICSL11055 | addgene partial sequence | sequence record 123011 | Neo-R 5'-GCCCAGTCATAGCCGAATAG-3'
ATCCATCTTGTTCAATCATTGTATCGATAATTGTAAATGTAATTGTAATGTTGTTTGTTGTTTGTTGTTG
TTGGTAATTGTTGTAAAAATGAGCTCTTATACTCGAGCGTGTCCTCTCCAAATGAAATGAACTTCCTTAT
ATAGAGGAAGGGTCTTGCGAAGGATAGTGGGATTGTGCGTCATCCCTTACGTCAGTGGAGATGTCACATC
AATCCACTTGCTTTGTAGACGTGGTTGGAACCTCTTCTTTTTCCACGATGCTCCTCGTGGGTGGGGGTCC
ATCTTTGGGACCACTGTCGGCAGAGAGATCTTGAATGATAGCCTTTCCTTTATCGCAATGATGGCATTTG
TAGGAGCCACCTTCCTTTTCTACTGTCCTTTCGATGAAGTGACAGATAGCTGGGCAATGGAATCCGAGGA
GGTTTCCCGAAATTATCCTTTGTTGAAAAGTCTCAATAGCCCTTTGATCTTCTGAGACTGTATCTTTGAC
ATTTTTGGAGTAGACCAGAGTGTCGTGCTCCACCATGTTATCACATCAATCCACTTGCTTTGTAGACGTG
GTTGGAACCTCTTCTTTTTCCACGATGCTCCTCGTGGGTGGGGGTCCATCTTTGGGACCACTGTCGGCAG
AGAGATCTTGAATGATAGCCTTTCCTTTATCGCAATGATGGCATTTGTAGGAGCCACCTTCCTTTTCTAC
TGTCCTTTCGATGAAGTGACAGATAGCTGGGCAATGGAATCCGAGGAGGTTTCCCGAAATTATCCTTTGT
TG
